Addgene plasmid #117927: pmGFP-ADAR1-p150
Purpose: ADAR1-p150 expression plasmid.
Depositing lab: Kumiko Ui-Tei. Publication: Differential Binding of Three Major Human ADAR Isoforms to Coding and Long Non-Coding Transcripts. Galipon J, Ishii R, Suzuki Y, Tomita M, Ui-Tei K. Genes (Basel). 2017 Feb 11;8(2). pii: genes8020068. doi: 10.3390/genes8020068. PubMed 28208661.
Backbone
  Vector backbone: pcDNA3.1
  Backbone manufacturer: Invitrogen
  Backbone size w/o insert (bp): 5428
  Vector type: Mammalian Expression
  Selectable markers: Neomycin (select with G418)
Growth in bacteria
  Bacterial resistance: Ampicillin, 100 μg/mL
  Growth temperature: 37°C
  Growth strain: DH5alpha
  Copy number: Unknown
Gene/Insert
  Gene/Insert name: ADAR1-p150
  Species: H. sapiens (human)
  GenBank ID: NM_001111 NM_001111
  Entrez Gene: ADAR (a.k.a. ADAR1, AGS6, DRADA, DSH, DSRAD, G1P1, IFI-4, IFI4, K88DSRBP, P136)
  Promoter: CMV
  Tag / fusion protein: myc-GFP (N terminal on insert)
  Cloning method: Restriction Enzyme; 5′ cloning site HindIII (not destroyed); 3′ cloning site XbaI (not destroyed)
  Sequencing primers: 5′ AAAGGGaagcttATGAATCCGCGGCAGGGGTATTCC; 3′ AAAGGGtctagaCTATACTGGGCAGAGATAAAAGTTC
Terms and licenses: Academic/Nonprofit Terms; Industry Terms: Not Available to Industry
How to cite: pmGFP-ADAR1-p150 was a gift from Kumiko Ui-Tei (Addgene plasmid # 117927 ; http://n2t.net/addgene:117927 ; RRID:Addgene_117927)
