[The description below was written by a language model from this plasmid's Addgene catalogue record and pLannotate feature annotations shown in this document.]
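Description:
pmGFP-ADAR1-p150 is a mammalian expression plasmid built on the pcDNA3.1 backbone that produces the human p150 isoform of ADAR1 as an N-terminal myc-GFP fusion. The sequenced record is about 9.8 kb. It is propagated in E. coli through a high-copy ColE1/pUC-type origin with ampicillin selection (AmpR under its own bla promoter), and it also carries an f1 phage origin. For selection in mammalian cells, an SV40 enhancer/early promoter drives a neomycin phosphotransferase gene terminated by an SV40 polyadenylation signal, allowing G418 selection of stable transfectants. Short annotated fragments (an HIV-1 LTR fragment, ble, lacI, lac promoter/operator, and bom) appear to be backbone remnants or partial sequence matches rather than functional parts of the design.

The expression cassette consists of the CMV immediate-early enhancer and promoter, followed by a T7 promoter, an EGFP coding sequence, and then the ADAR open reading frame, closed by the bovine growth hormone polyadenylation signal. The catalogue entry describes the tag as myc-GFP. The feature table annotates only EGFP, so the myc epitope is not separately confirmed there. The ADAR1 insert was placed between HindIII and XbaI sites, both retained.

ADAR1 is a double-stranded RNA adenosine deaminase that carries out A-to-I RNA editing. The fluorescent tag lets the fusion protein be visualised in transfected cells, and either tag can serve for detection or immunoprecipitation. The associated study compared the binding of the major human ADAR isoforms to coding and long non-coding transcripts, which is consistent with using this plasmid to express tagged ADAR1-p150 for RNA-binding analyses.
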