Features (pLannotate 1.2.2; 21 found; start..end, strand, type, name):
    155..534     +  enhancer       CMV enhancer: human cytomegalovirus immediate early enhancer
    535..738     +  promoter       CMV promoter: human cytomegalovirus (CMV) immediate early promoter
    734..767     +  LTR            5' LTR (truncated) (fragment): truncated 5' long terminal repeat (LTR) from HIV-1
    783..801     +  promoter       T7 promoter: promoter for bacteriophage T7 RNA polymerase
    868..1584    +  CDS            EGFP: EGFP is a basic (constitutively fluorescent) green fluorescent protein published in 1996, derived from Aequorea victoria. It is reported to be a rapidly-maturing weak dimer with moderate acid sensitivity.
   1600..5277    +  CDS            ADAR: DSRAD_HUMAN - Also known as ADAR1, DSRAD, G1P1, IFI4. Experimental evidence at protein level: Swiss-Prot protein existence level 1. Catalyzes the hydrolytic deamination of adenosine to inosine in double-stranded RNA (dsRNA) referred to as A-to-I RNA editing (PubMed:7972084, PubMed:7565688, PubMed:12618436). This may affect gene expression and function in a number of ways that include mRNA translation by changing codons and hence the amino acid sequence of proteins; pre-mRNA splicing by altering splice site recognition sequences; RNA stability by changing sequences involved in nuclease recognit
   5318..5542    +  polyA_signal   bGH poly(A) signal: bovine growth hormone polyadenylation signal
   5546..5567    +  promoter       SV40 promoter (fragment): SV40 enhancer and early promoter
   5588..6016    +  rep_origin     f1 ori (sequence partly withheld): f1 bacteriophage origin of replication; arrow indicates direction of (+) strand synthesis
   6030..6359    +  promoter       SV40 promoter: SV40 enhancer and early promoter
   6426..7217    +  CDS            neo: KKA2_KLEPN - Also known as kan, nptII. Experimental evidence at protein level: Swiss-Prot protein existence level 1. Resistance to kanamycin, neomycin, paromomycin, ribostamycin, butirosin and gentamicin B. From Klebsiella pneumoniae.
   7241..7399    +  CDS            ble (fragment): BLE_KLEPN - Experimental evidence at protein level: Swiss-Prot protein existence level 1. Binding protein with a strong affinity to the bleomycin family of antibiotics. Binds to CL990; an antimitotic-antibiotic compound. From Klebsiella pneumoniae.
   7394..7515    +  polyA_signal   SV40 poly(A) signal: SV40 polyadenylation signal
   7588..7604    -  protein_bind   lac operator: The lac repressor binds to the lac operator to inhibit transcription in E. coli. This inhibition can be relieved by adding lactose or isopropyl-β-D-thiogalactopyranoside (IPTG). lac repressor encoded by lacI
   7612..7642    -  promoter       lac promoter: promoter for the E. coli lac operon
   7657..7678    -  protein_bind   CAP binding site: CAP binding activates transcription in the presence of cAMP. E. coli catabolite activator protein
   7691..7783    -  CDS            lacI (fragment): lac repressor; lacI; The lac repressor binds to the lac operator to inhibit transcription in E. coli. This inhibition can be relieved by adding lactose or isopropyl-β-D-thiogalactopyranoside (IPTG).
   7966..8554    -  rep_origin     ori: high-copy-number ColE1/pMB1/pBR322/pUC origin of replication
   8725..9585    -  CDS            AmpR: β-lactamase; bla; confers resistance to ampicillin, carbenicillin, and related antibiotics
   9586..9690    -  promoter       AmpR promoter: bla
   9749..9801    -  misc_feature   bom (fragment): basis of mobility region from pBR322
>Addgene plasmid #117927 | pmGFP-ADAR1-p150 | addgene full sequence | sequence record 349849 | Addgene NGS Result
CTGCTCCCTGCTTGTGTGTTGGAGGTCGCTGAGTAGTGCGCGAGCAAAATTTAAGCTACAACAAGGCAAG
GCTTGACCGACAATTGCATGAAGAATCTGCTTAGGGTTAGGCGTTTTGCGCTGCTTCGCGATGTACGGGC
CAGATATACGCGTTGACATTGATTATTGACTAGTTATTAATAGTAATCAATTACGGGGTCATTAGTTCAT
AGCCCATATATGGAGTTCCGCGTTACATAACTTACGGTAAATGGCCCGCCTGGCTGACCGCCCAACGACC
CCCGCCCATTGACGTCAATAATGACGTATGTTCCCATAGTAACGCCAATAGGGACTTTCCATTGACGTCA
ATGGGTGGAGTATTTACGGTAAACTGCCCACTTGGCAGTACATCAAGTGTATCATATGCCAAGTACGCCC
CCTATTGACGTCAATGACGGTAAATGGCCCGCCTGGCATTATGCCCAGTACATGACCTTATGGGACTTTC
CTACTTGGCAGTACATCTACGTATTAGTCATCGCTATTACCATGGTGATGCGGTTTTGGCAGTACATCAA
TGGGCGTGGATAGCGGTTTGACTCACGGGGATTTCCAAGTCTCCACCCCATTGACGTCAATGGGAGTTTG
TTTTGGCACCAAAATCAACGGGACTTTCCAAAATGTCGTAACAACTCCGCCCCATTGACGCAAATGGGCG
GTAGGCGTGTACGGTGGGAGGTCTATATAAGCAGAGCTCTCTGGCTAACTAGAGAACCCACTGCTTACTG
GCTTATCGAAATTAATACGACTCACTATAGGGAGACCCAAGCTGGCTAGCCCACCATGGAACAAAAACTC
ATCTCAGAAGAGGATCTGTCCGGCGGCATGGTGAGCAAGGGCGAGGAGCTGTTCACCGGGGTGGTGCCCA
TCCTGGTCGAGCTGGACGGCGACGTAAACGGCCACAAGTTCAGCGTGTCCGGCGAGGGCGAGGGCGATGC
CACCTACGGCAAGCTGACCCTGAAGTTCATCTGCACCACCGGCAAGCTGCCCGTGCCCTGGCCCACCCTC
GTGACCACCCTGACCTACGGCGTGCAGTGCTTCAGCCGCTACCCCGACCACATGAAGCAGCACGACTTCT
TCAAGTCCGCCATGCCCGAAGGCTACGTCCAGGAGCGCACCATCTTCTTCAAGGACGACGGCAACTACAA
GACCCGCGCCGAGGTGAAGTTCGAGGGCGACACCCTGGTGAACCGCATCGAGCTGAAGGGCATCGACTTC
AAGGAGGACGGCAACATCCTGGGGCACAAGCTGGAGTACAACTACAACAGCCACAACGTCTATATCATGG
CCGACAAGCAGAAGAACGGCATCAAGGTGAACTTCAAGATCCGCCACAACATCGAGGACGGCAGCGTGCA
GCTCGCCGACCACTACCAGCAGAACACCCCCATCGGCGACGGCCCCGTGCTGCTGCCCGACAACCACTAC
CTGAGCACCCAGTCCGCCCTGAGCAAAGACCCCAACGAGAAGCGCGATCACATGGTCCTGCTGGAGTTCG
TGACCGCCGCCGGGATCACTCTCGGCATGGACGAGCTGTACAAGTCCGGCGGCAAGCTTATGAATCCGCG
GCAGGGGTATTCCCTCAGCGGATACTACACCCATCCATTTCAAGGCTATGAGCACAGACAGCTCAGATAC
CAGCAGCCTGGGCCAGGATCTTCCCCCAGTAGTTTCCTGCTTAAGCAAATAGAATTTCTCAAGGGGCAGC
TCCCAGAAGCACCGGTGATTGGAAAGCAGACACCGTCACTGCCACCTTCCCTCCCAGGACTCCGGCCAAG
GTTTCCAGTACTACTTGCCTCCAGTACCAGAGGCAGGCAAGTGGACATCAGGGGTGTCCCCAGGGGCGTG
CATCTCGGAAGTCAGGGGCTCCAGAGAGGGTTCCAGCATCCTTCACCACGTGGCAGGAGTCTGCCACAGA
GAGGTGTTGATTGCCTTTCCTCACATTTCCAGGAACTGAGTATCTACCAAGATCAGGAACAAAGGATCTT
AAAGTTCCTGGAAGAGCTTGGGGAAGGGAAGGCCACCACAGCACATGATCTGTCTGGGAAACTTGGGACT
CCGAAGAAAGAAATCAATCGAGTTTTATACTCCCTGGCAAAGAAGGGCAAGCTACAGAAAGAGGCAGGAA
CACCCCCTTTGTGGAAAATCGCGGTCTCCACTCAGGCTTGGAACCAGCACAGCGGAGTGGTAAGACCAGA
CGGTCATAGCCAAGGAGCCCCAAACTCAGACCCGAGTTTGGAACCGGAAGACAGAAACTCCACATCTGTC
TCAGAAGATCTTCTTGAGCCTTTTATTGCAGTCTCAGCTCAGGCTTGGAACCAGCACAGCGGAGTGGTAA
GACCAGACAGTCATAGCCAAGGATCCCCAAACTCAGACCCAGGTTTGGAACCTGAAGACAGCAACTCCAC
ATCTGCCTTGGAAGATCCTCTTGAGTTTTTAGACATGGCCGAGATCAAGGAGAAAATCTGCGACTATCTC
TTCAATGTGTCTGACTCCTCTGCCCTGAATTTGGCTAAAAATATTGGCCTTACCAAGGCCCGAGATATAA
ATGCTGTGCTAATTGACATGGAAAGGCAGGGGGATGTCTATAGACAAGGGACAACCCCTCCCATATGGCA
TTTGACAGACAAGAAGCGAGAGAGGATGCAAATCAAGAGAAATACGAACAGTGTTCCTGAAACCGCTCCA
GCTGCAATCCCTGAGACCAAAAGAAACGCAGAGTTCCTCACCTGTAATATACCCACATCAAATGCCTCAA
ATAACATGGTAACCACAGAAAAAGTGGAGAATGGGCAGGAACCTGTCATAAAGTTAGAAAACAGGCAAGA
GGCCAGACCAGAACCAGCAAGACTGAAACCACCTGTTCATTACAATGGCCCCTCAAAAGCAGGGTATGTT
GACTTTGAAAATGGCCAGTGGGCCACAGATGACATCCCAGATGACTTGAATAGTATCCGCGCAGCACCAG
GTGAGTTTCGAGCCATCATGGAGATGCCCTCCTTCTACAGTCATGGCTTGCCACGGTGTTCACCCTACAA
GAAACTGACAGAGTGCCAGCTGAAGAACCCCATCAGCGGGCTGTTAGAATATGCCCAGTTCGCTAGTCAA
ACCTGTGAGTTCAACATGATAGAGCAGAGTGGACCACCCCATGAACCTCGATTTAAATTCCAGGTTGTCA
TCAATGGCCGAGAGTTTCCCCCAGCTGAAGCTGGAAGCAAGAAAGTGGCCAAGCAGGATGCAGCTATGAA
AGCCATGACAATTCTGCTAGAGGAAGCCAAAGCCAAGGACAGTGGAAAATCAGAAGAATCATCCCACTAT
TCCACAGAGAAAGAATCAGAGAAGACTGCAGAGTCCCAGACCCCCACCCCTTCAGCCACATCCTTCTTTT
CTGGGAAGAGCCCCGTCACCACACTGCTTGAGTGTATGCACAAATTGGGGAACTCCTGCGAATTCCGTCT
CCTGTCCAAAGAAGGCCCTGCCCATGAACCCAAGTTCCAATACTGTGTTGCAGTGGGAGCCCAAACTTTC
CCCAGTGTGAGTGCTCCCAGCAAGAAAGTGGCAAAGCAGATGGCCGCAGAGGAAGCCATGAAGGCCCTGC
ATGGGGAGGCGACCAACTCCATGGCTTCTGATAACCAGCCTGAAGGTATGATCTCAGAGTCACTTGATAA
CTTGGAATCCATGATGCCCAACAAGGTCAGGAAGATTGGCGAGCTCGTGAGATACCTGAACACCAACCCT
GTGGGTGGCCTTTTGGAGTACGCCCGCTCCCATGGCTTTGCTGCTGAATTCAAGTTGGTCGACCAGTCCG
GACCTCCTCACGAGCCCAAGTTCGTTTACCAAGCAAAAGTTGGGGGTCGCTGGTTCCCAGCCGTCTGCGC
ACACAGCAAGAAGCAAGGCAAGCAGGAAGCAGCAGATGCGGCTCTCCGTGTCTTGATTGGGGAGAACGAG
AAGGCAGAACGCATGGGTTTCACAGAGGTAACCCCAGTGACAGGGGCCAGTCTCAGAAGAACTATGCTCC
TCCTCTCAAGGTCCCCAGAAGCACAGCCAAAGACACTCCCTCTCACTGGCAGCACCTTCCATGACCAGAT
AGCCATGCTGAGCCACCGGTGCTTCAACACTCTGACTAACAGCTTCCAGCCCTCCTTGCTCGGCCGCAAG
ATTCTGGCCGCCATCATTATGAAAAAAGACTCTGAGGACATGGGTGTCGTCGTCAGCTTGGGAACAGGGA
ATCGCTGTGTAAAAGGAGATTCTCTCAGCCTAAAAGGAGAAACTGTCAATGACTGCCATGCAGAAATAAT
CTCCCGGAGAGGCTTCATCAGGTTTCTCTACAGTGAGTTAATGAAATACAACTCCCAGACTGCGAAGGAT
AGTATATTTGAACCTGCTAAGGGAGGAGAAAAGCTCCAAATAAAAAAGACTGTGTCATTCCATCTGTATA
TCAGCACTGCTCCGTGTGGAGATGGCGCCCTCTTTGACAAGTCCTGCAGCGACCGTGCTATGGAAAGCAC
AGAATCCCGCCACTACCCTGTCTTCGAGAATCCCAAACAAGGAAAGCTCCGCACCAAGGTGGAGAACGGA
GAAGGCACAATCCCTGTGGAATCCAGTGACATTGTGCCTACGTGGGATGGCATTCGGCTCGGGGAGAGAC
TCCGTACCATGTCCTGTAGTGACAAAATCCTACGCTGGAACGTGCTGGGCCTGCAAGGGGCACTGTTGAC
CCACTTCCTGCAGCCCATTTATCTCAAATCTGTCACATTGGGTTACCTTTTCAGCCAAGGGCATCTGACC
CGTGCTATTTGCTGTCGTGTGACAAGAGATGGGAGTGCATTTGAGGATGGACTACGACATCCCTTTATTG
TCAACCACCCCAAGGTTGGCAGAGTCAGCATATATGATTCCAAAAGGCAATCCGGGAAGACTAAGGAGAC
AAGCGTCAACTGGTGTCTGGCTGATGGCTATGACCTGGAGATCCTGGACGGTACCAGAGGCACTGTGGAT
GGGCCACGGAATGAATTGTCCCGGGTCTCCAAAAAGAACATTTTTCTTCTATTTAAGAAGCTCTGCTCCT
TCCGTTACCGCAGGGATCTACTGAGACTCTCCTATGGTGAGGCCAAGAAAGCTGCCCGTGACTACGAGAC
GGCCAAGAACTACTTCAAAAAAGGCCTGAAGGATATGGGCTATGGGAACTGGATTAGCAAACCCCAGGAG
GAAAAGAACTTTTATCTCTGCCCAGTATAGTCTAGAGGGCCCGTTTAAACCCGCTGATCAGCCTCGACTG
TGCCTTCTAGTTGCCAGCCATCTGTTGTTTGCCCCTCCCCCGTGCCTTCCTTGACCCTGGAAGGTGCCAC
TCCCACTGTCCTTTCCTAATAAAATGAGGAAATTGCATCGCATTGTCTGAGTAGGTGTCATTCTATTCTG
GGGGGTGGGGTGGGGCAGGACAGCAAGGGGGAGGATTGGGAAGACAATAGCAGGCATGCTGGGGATGCGG
TGGGCTCTATGGCTTCTGAGGCGGAAAGAACCAGCTGGGGCTCTAGGGGGTATCCCC
[124 nt withheld, positions 5588-5711]
C
[91 nt withheld, positions 5713-5803]
A
[49 nt withheld, positions 5805-5853]
CCTTTGACGTTGGAGTCCACGTTCTTT
[37 nt withheld, positions 5881-5917]
ACCCTATCTCGGTCTATTCTTTTGATTTATAAGGGATTTTGCCGATTTCGGCCTATTGGTTAAAAAATGA
GCTGATTTAACAAAAATTTAACGCGAATTAATTCTGTGGAATGTGTGTCAGTTAGGGTGTGGAAAGTCCC
CAGGCTCCCCAGCAGGCAGAAGTATGCAAAGCATGCATCTCAATTAGTCAGCAACCAGGTGTGGAAAGTC
CCCAGGCTCCCCAGCAGGCAGAAGTATGCAAAGCATGCATCTCAATTAGTCAGCAACCATAGTCCCGCCC
CTAACTCCGCCCATCCCGCCCCTAACTCCGCCCAGTTCCGCCCATTCTCCGCCCCATGGCTGACTAATTT
TTTTTATTTATGCAGAGGCCGAGGCCGCCTCTGCCTCTGAGCTATTCCAGAAGTAGTGAGGAGGCTTTTT
TGGAGGCCTAGGCTTTTGCAAAAAGCTCCCGGGAGCTTGTATATCCATTTTCGGATCTGATCAAGAGACA
GGATGAGGATCGTTTCGCATGATTGAACAAGATGGATTGCACGCAGGTTCTCCGGCCGCTTGGGTGGAGA
GGCTATTCGGCTATGACTGGGCACAACAGACAATCGGCTGCTCTGATGCCGCCGTGTTCCGGCTGTCAGC
GCAGGGGCGCCCGGTTCTTTTTGTCAAGACCGACCTGTCCGGTGCCCTGAATGAACTGCAGGACGAGGCA
GCGCGGCTATCGTGGCTGGCCACGACGGGCGTTCCTTGCGCAGCTGTGCTCGACGTTGTCACTGAAGCGG
GAAGGGACTGGCTGCTATTGGGCGAAGTGCCGGGGCAGGATCTCCTGTCATCTCACCTTGCTCCTGCCGA
GAAAGTATCCATCATGGCTGATGCAATGCGGCGGCTGCATACGCTTGATCCGGCTACCTGCCCATTCGAC
CACCAAGCGAAACATCGCATCGAGCGAGCACGTACTCGGATGGAAGCCGGTCTTGTCGATCAGGATGATC
TGGACGAAGAGCATCAGGGGCTCGCGCCAGCCGAACTGTTCGCCAGGCTCAAGGCGCGCATGCCCGACGG
CGAGGATCTCGTCGTGACCCATGGCGATGCCTGCTTGCCGAATATCATGGTGGAAAATGGCCGCTTTTCT
GGATTCATCGACTGTGGCCGGCTGGGTGTGGCGGACCGCTATCAGGACATAGCGTTGGCTACCCGTGATA
TTGCTGAAGAGCTTGGCGGCGAATGGGCTGACCGCTTCCTCGTGCTTTACGGTATCGCCGCTCCCGATTC
GCAGCGCATCGCCTTCTATCGCCTTCTTGACGAGTTCTTCTGAGCGGGACTCTGGGGTTCGAAATGACCG
ACCAAGCGACGCCCAACCTGCCATCACGAGATTTCGATTCCACCGCCGCCTTCTATGAAAGGTTGGGCTT
CGGAATCGTTTTCCGGGACGCCGGCTGGATGATCCTCCAGCGCGGGGATCTCATGCTGGAGTTCTTCGCC
CACCCCAACTTGTTTATTGCAGCTTATAATGGTTACAAATAAAGCAATAGCATCACAAATTTCACAAATA
AAGCATTTTTTTCACTGCATTCTAGTTGTGGTTTGTCCAAACTCATCAATGTATCTTATCATGTCTGTAT
ACCGTCGACCTCTAGCTAGAGCTTGGCGTAATCATGGTCATAGCTGTTTCCTGTGTGAAATTGTTATCCG
CTCACAATTCCACACAACATACGAGCCGGAAGCATAAAGTGTAAAGCCTGGGGTGCCTAATGAGTGAGCT
AACTCACATTAATTGCGTTGCGCTCACTGCCCGCTTTCCAGTCGGGAAACCTGTCGTGCCAGCTGCATTA
ATGAATCGGCCAACGCGCGGGGAGAGGCGGTTTGCGTATTGGGCGCTCTTCCGCTTCCTCGCTCACTGAC
TCGCTGCGCTCGGTCGTTCGGCTGCGGCGAGCGGTATCAGCTCACTCAAAGGCGGTAATACGGTTATCCA
CAGAATCAGGGGATAACGCAGGAAAGAACATGTGAGCAAAAGGCCAGCAAAAGGCCAGGAACCGTAAAAA
GGCCGCGTTGCTGGCGTTTTTCCATAGGCTCCGCCCCCCTGACGAGCATCACAAAAATCGACGCTCAAGT
CAGAGGTGGCGAAACCCGACAGGACTATAAAGATACCAGGCGTTTCCCCCTGGAAGCTCCCTCGTGCGCT
CTCCTGTTCCGACCCTGCCGCTTACCGGATACCTGTCCGCCTTTCTCCCTTCGGGAAGCGTGGCGCTTTC
TCATAGCTCACGCTGTAGGTATCTCAGTTCGGTGTAGGTCGTTCGCTCCAAGCTGGGCTGTGTGCACGAA
CCCCCCGTTCAGCCCGACCGCTGCGCCTTATCCGGTAACTATCGTCTTGAGTCCAACCCGGTAAGACACG
ACTTATCGCCACTGGCAGCAGCCACTGGTAACAGGATTAGCAGAGCGAGGTATGTAGGCGGTGCTACAGA
GTTCTTGAAGTGGTGGCCTAACTACGGCTACACTAGAAGAACAGTATTTGGTATCTGCGCTCTGCTGAAG
CCAGTTACCTTCGGAAAAAGAGTTGGTAGCTCTTGATCCGGCAAACAAACCACCGCTGGTAGCGGTGGTT
TTTTTGTTTGCAAGCAGCAGATTACGCGCAGAAAAAAAGGATCTCAAGAAGATCCTTTGATCTTTTCTAC
GGGGTCTGACGCTCAGTGGAACGAAAACTCACGTTAAGGGATTTTGGTCATGAGATTATCAAAAAGGATC
TTCACCTAGATCCTTTTAAATTAAAAATGAAGTTTTAAATCAATCTAAAGTATATATGAGTAAACTTGGT
CTGACAGTTACCAATGCTTAATCAGTGAGGCACCTATCTCAGCGATCTGTCTATTTCGTTCATCCATAGT
TGCCTGACTCCCCGTCGTGTAGATAACTACGATACGGGAGGGCTTACCATCTGGCCCCAGTGCTGCAATG
ATACCGCGAGACCCACGCTCACCGGCTCCAGATTTATCAGCAATAAACCAGCCAGCCGGAAGGGCCGAGC
GCAGAAGTGGTCCTGCAACTTTATCCGCCTCCATCCAGTCTATTAATTGTTGCCGGGAAGCTAGAGTAAG
TAGTTCGCCAGTTAATAGTTTGCGCAACGTTGTTGCCATTGCTACAGGCATCGTGGTGTCACGCTCGTCG
TTTGGTATGGCTTCATTCAGCTCCGGTTCCCAACGATCAAGGCGAGTTACATGATCCCCCATGTTGTGCA
AAAAAGCGGTTAGCTCCTTCGGTCCTCCGATCGTTGTCAGAAGTAAGTTGGCCGCAGTGTTATCACTCAT
GGTTATGGCAGCACTGCATAATTCTCTTACTGTCATGCCATCCGTAAGATGCTTTTCTGTGACTGGTGAG
TACTCAACCAAGTCATTCTGAGAATAGTGTATGCGGCGACCGAGTTGCTCTTGCCCGGCGTCAATACGGG
ATAATACCGCGCCACATAGCAGAACTTTAAAAGTGCTCATCATTGGAAAACGTTCTTCGGGGCGAAAACT
CTCAAGGATCTTACCGCTGTTGAGATCCAGTTCGATGTAACCCACTCGTGCACCCAACTGATCTTCAGCA
TCTTTTACTTTCACCAGCGTTTCTGGGTGAGCAAAAACAGGAAGGCAAAATGCCGCAAAAAAGGGAATAA
GGGCGACACGGAAATGTTGAATACTCATACTCTTCCTTTTTCAATATTATTGAAGCATTTATCAGGGTTA
TTGTCTCATGAGCGGATACATATTTGAATGTATTTAGAAAAATAAACAAATAGGGGTTCCGCGCACATTT
CCCCGAAAAGTGCCACCTGACGTCGACGGATCGGGAGATCTCCCGATCCCCTATGGTGCACTCTCAGTAC
AATCTGCTCTGATGCCGCATAGTTAAGCCAGTAT
